Addgene plasmid #146844: pAc5.1B-EGFP-HsTNRC6A_1208-1709_L
Purpose: Insect Expression of HsTNRC6A_1208-1709
Depositing lab: Elisa Izaurralde. Depositing organization: Max Planck Institute for Developmental Biology. Publication: Two PABPC1-binding sites in GW182 proteins promote miRNA-mediated gene silencing. Huntzinger E, Braun JE, Heimstädt S, Zekri L, Izaurralde E. EMBO J. 2010 Dec 15;29(24):4146-60. doi: 10.1038/emboj.2010.274 PubMed 21063388.
Backbone
  Vector backbone: Unknown
  Vector type: Insect Expression
Growth in bacteria
  Bacterial resistance: Ampicillin, 100 μg/mL
  Growth temperature: 37°C
  Growth strain: DH5alpha
  Copy number: Low Copy
Gene/Insert
  Gene/Insert name: HsTNRC6A_1208-1709
  Species: H. sapiens (human)
  Mutation: one non silent mutation K1578E compared to the sequence of isoform2 given by Uniprot: Q8NDV7-2
  Entrez Gene: TNRC6A (a.k.a. CAGH26, FAME6, GW1, GW182, TNRC6)
  Cloning method: Unknown
Terms and licenses: Academic/Nonprofit Terms; Industry Terms: Not Available to Industry
Depositor comments: Plasmids from this collection were made available to the research community and donated after the lab closed. Please note that the sequence provided by the depositing laboratory may be theoretical/predicted or based on Sanger sequencing results. There may be discrepancies between sequencing results obtained by Addgene and the depositor sequence. If an Addgene verified sequence is not available, please contact before placing your order to request that our lab fully sequence the plasmid.
How to cite: pAc5.1B-EGFP-HsTNRC6A_1208-1709_L was a gift from Elisa Izaurralde (Addgene plasmid # 146844 ; http://n2t.net/addgene:146844 ; RRID:Addgene_146844)
