[The description below was written by a language model from this plasmid's Addgene catalogue record and pLannotate feature annotations shown in this document.]
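Description:
pAc5.1B-EGFP-HsTNRC6A_1208-1709_L is a 7,563 nt insect expression plasmid for producing an EGFP-tagged fragment of human TNRC6A (GW182) in Drosophila cells. The catalogue lists the backbone as unknown, although the name and the annotated parts point to a pAc5.1-type vector. It is propagated in E. coli through a ColE1/pUC-type origin and selected with ampicillin via the β-lactamase gene and its native promoter. The record calls it low copy, even though this type of origin is usually annotated as high-copy. Short fragments of a tetracycline resistance gene and of SV40 large T antigen are also annotated; these are partial sequences, presumably backbone remnants rather than functional elements.

Expression is driven by the Drosophila melanogaster actin 5C promoter, a strong constitutive promoter in fly cell lines. Downstream lies the EGFP coding sequence, followed closely by the TNRC6A fragment covering residues 1208–1709, so the protein is made as an N-terminal EGFP fusion. The annotation tool matched this insert to the mouse orthologue, but the catalogue specifies the human sequence, carrying one non-silent change (K1578E) relative to isoform 2. A V5 epitope tag sequence follows the insert, but the record does not state whether it is in frame or is preceded by a stop codon. An SV40 polyadenylation signal is annotated after the cassette, on the reverse strand.

The associated study concerns PABPC1-binding sites in GW182 proteins and their contribution to miRNA-mediated gene silencing. This suggests the construct was used to express this TNRC6A region in insect cells for interaction, localisation or silencing assays, with EGFP serving as a fluorescent marker and affinity handle. The depositor sequence may be theoretical rather than fully verified.
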