Features (pLannotate 1.2.2; 10 found; start..end, strand, type, name):
     56..2568    +  promoter       Ac5 promoter: Drosophila melanogaster actin 5C promoter
   2588..3304    +  CDS            EGFP: EGFP is a basic (constitutively fluorescent) green fluorescent protein published in 1996, derived from Aequorea victoria. It is reported to be a rapidly-maturing weak dimer with moderate acid sensitivity.
   3311..4819    +  CDS            Tnrc6a (fragment): TNR6A_MOUSE - Also known as Kiaa1460. Experimental evidence at protein level: Swiss-Prot protein existence level 1. Plays a role in RNA-mediated gene silencing by both micro- RNAs (miRNAs) and short interfering RNAs (siRNAs) (PubMed:22187428). Required for miRNA-dependent repression of translation and for siRNA- dependent endonucleolytic cleavage of complementary mRNAs by argonaute family proteins (PubMed:22187428). As a scaffolding protein, associates with argonaute proteins bound to partially complementary mRNAs, and can simultaneously recruit CCR4-NOT and PAN deadenylase complexes (By simil
   4848..4889    +  CDS            V5 tag: epitope tag from simian virus 5
   4989..5123    -  polyA_signal   SV40 poly(A) signal: SV40 polyadenylation signal
   5146..5230    -  CDS            large T antigen (fragment): large T antigen from SV40 (simian virus 40)
   5231..5701    +  CDS            TcR (fragment): tetracycline efflux protein; tet; confers resistance to tetracycline
   5745..6333    -  rep_origin     ori: high-copy-number ColE1/pMB1/pBR322/pUC origin of replication
   6504..7364    -  CDS            AmpR: β-lactamase; bla; confers resistance to ampicillin, carbenicillin, and related antibiotics
   7365..7469    -  promoter       AmpR promoter: bla
>Addgene plasmid #146844 | pAc5.1B-EGFP-HsTNRC6A_1208-1709_L | depositor full sequence | sequence record 289291 | Full Sequence
CTTCAAGGAATTAATTCTATATTCTAAAAACACAAATGATACTTCTAAAAAAAATCATGAATGGCATCAA
CTCTGAATCAAATCTTTGCAGATGCACCTACTTCTCATTTCCACTGTCACATCATTTTTCCAGATCTCGC
TGCCTGTTATGTGGCCCACAAACCAAGACACGTTTTATGGCCATTAAAGCTGGCTGATCGTCGCCAAACA
CCAAATACATATCAATATGTACATTCGAGAAAGAAGCGATCAAAGAAGCGTCTTCGGGCGAGTAGGAGAA
TGCGGAGGAGAAGGAGAACGAGCTGATCTAGTATCTCTCCACAATCCAATGCCAACTGACCAACTGGCCA
TATTCGGAGCAATTTGAAGCCAATTTCCATCGCCTGGCGATCGCTCCATTCTTGGCTATATGTTTTTCAC
CGTTCCCGGGGCCATTTTCAAAGACTCGTCGGTAAGATAAGATTGTGTCACTCGCTGTCTCTCTTCATTT
GTCGAAGAATGCTGAGGAATTTCGCGATGACGTCGGCGAGTATTTTGAAGAATGAGAATAATTTGTATTT
ATACGAAAATCAGTTAGTGGAATTTTCTACAAAAACATGTTATCTATAGATAATTTTGTTGCAAAATATG
TTGACTATGACAAAGATTGTATGTATATACCTTTAATGTATTCTCATTTTCTTATGTATTTATAATGGCA
ATGATGATACTGATGATATTTTAAGATGATGCCAGACCACAGGCTGATTTCTGCGTCTTTTGCCGAACGC
AGTGCATGTGCGGTTGTTGTTTTTTGGAATAGTTTCAATTTTCGGACTGTCCGCTTTGATTTCAGTTTCT
TGGCTTATTCAAAAAGCAAAGTAAAGCCAAAAAAGCGAGATGGCAATACCAAATGCGGCAAAACGGTAGT
GGAAGGAAAGGGGTGCGGGGCAGCGGAAGGAAGGGTGGGGCGGGGCGTGGCGGGGTCTGTGGCTGGGCGC
GACGTCACCGACGTTGGAGCCACTCCTTTGACCATGTGTGCGTGTGTGTATTATTCGTGTCTCGCCACTC
GCCGGTTGTTTTTTTCTTTTTATCTCGCTCTCTCTAGCGCCATCTCGTACGCATGCTCAACGCACCGCAT
GTTGCCGTGTCCTTTATGCGTCATTTTGGCTCGAAATAGGCAATTATTTAAACAAAGATTAGTCAACGAA
AACGCTAAAATAAATAAGTCTACAATATGGTTACTTATTGCCATGTGTGTGCAGCCAACGATAGCAACAA
AAGCAACAACACAGTGGCTTTCCCTCTTTCACTTTTTGTTTGCAAGCGCGTGCGAGCAAGACGGCACGAC
CGGCAAACGCAATTACGCTGACAAAGAGCAGACGAAGTTTTGGCCGAAAAACATCAAGGCGCCTGATACG
AATGCATTTGCAATAACAATTGCGATATTTAATATTGTTTATGAAGCTGTTTGACTTCAAAACACACAAA
AAAAAAAATAAAACAAATTATTTGAAAGAGAATTAGGAATCGGACAGCTTATCGTTACGGGCTAACAGCA
CACCGAGACGAAATAGCTTACCTGACGTCACAGCCTCTGGAAGAACTGCCGCCAAGCAGAGAGAGAGAGA
AAAAGAGGGAGAGCAGCTTAGACCGCATGTGCTTGTGTGTGAGGCGTCTCTCTCTTCGTCTCCTGTTTGC
GCAAACGCATAGACTGCACTGAGAAAATCGATTACCTATTTTTTATGAATGAATATTTGCACTATTACTA
TTCAAAACTATTAAGATAGCAATCACATTCAATAGCCAAATACTATACCACCTGAGCGATGCAACGAAAT
GATCAATTTGAGCAAAAATGCTGCATATTTAGGACGGCATCATTATAGAAATGCTTCTTGCTGTGTACTT
TTCTCTCGTCTGGCAGCTGTTTCGCCGTTATTGTTAAAACCGGCTTAAGTTAGGTGTGTTTTCTACGACT
AGTGATGCCCCTACTAGAAGATGTGTGTTGCACAAATGTCCCTGAATAACCAATTTGAAGTGCAGATAGC
AGTAAACGTAAGCTAATATGAATATTATTTAACTGTAATGTTTTAATATCGCTGGACATTACTAATAAAC
CCACTATAAACACATGTACATATGTATGTTTTGGCATACAATGAGTAGTTGGGGAAAAAATGTGTAAAAG
CACCGTGACCATCACAGCATAAAGATAACCAGCTGAAGTATCGAATATGAGTAACCCCCAAATTGAATCA
CATGCCGCAACTGATAGGACCCATGGAAGTACACTCTTCATGGCGATATACAAGACACACACAAGCACGA
ACACCCAGTTGCGGAGGAAATTCTCCGTAAATGAAAACCCAATCGGCGAACAATTCATACCCATATATGG
TAAAAGTTTTGAACGCGACTTGAGAGCGGAGAGCATTGCGGCTGATAAGGTTTTAGCGCTAAGCGGGCTT
TATAAAACGGGCTGCGGGACCAGTTTTCATATCACTACCGTTTGAGTTCTTGTGCTGTGTGGATACTCCT
CCCGACACAAAGCCGCTCCATCAGCCAGCAGTCGTCTAATCCAGAGACCCCGGATCGGGGTACCAACATG
GTGAGCAAGGGCGAGGAGCTGTTCACCGGGGTGGTGCCCATCCTGGTCGAGCTGGACGGCGACGTAAACG
GCCACAAGTTCAGCGTGTCCGGCGAGGGCGAGGGCGATGCCACCTACGGCAAGCTGACCCTGAAGTTCAT
CTGCACCACCGGCAAGCTGCCCGTGCCCTGGCCCACCCTCGTGACCACCCTGACCTACGGCGTGCAGTGC
TTCAGCCGCTACCCCGACCACATGAAGCAGCACGACTTCTTCAAGTCCGCCATGCCCGAAGGCTACGTCC
AGGAGCGCACCATCTTCTTCAAGGACGACGGCAACTACAAGACCCGCGCCGAGGTGAAGTTCGAGGGCGA
CACCCTGGTGAACCGCATCGAGCTGAAGGGCATCGACTTCAAGGAGGACGGCAACATCCTGGGGCACAAG
CTGGAGTACAACTACAACAGCCACAACGTCTATATCATGGCCGACAAGCAGAAGAACGGCATCAAGGTGA
ACTTCAAGATCCGCCACAACATCGAGGACGGCAGCGTGCAGCTCGCCGACCACTACCAGCAGAACACCCC
CATCGGCGACGGCCCCGTGCTGCTGCCCGACAACCACTACCTGAGCACCCAGTCCGCCCTGAGCAAAGAC
CCCAACGAGAAGCGCGATCACATGGTCCTGCTGGAGTTCGTGACCGCCGCCGGGATCACTCTCGGCATGG
ACGAGCTGTACAAGCCAAGCTTGGATCCAAACCTGTTGGTGAAGCAGCAGACTCCACCATCTCAGCAGCA
GCCACTCCATCAGCCAGCCATGAAGTCTTTCCTTGACAATGTCATGCCCCACACTACACCTGAGCTGCAA
AAAGGGCCATCACCAATAAATGCTTTCAGCAACTTCCCTATAGGCTTGAACTCAAACTTGAATGTAAATA
TGGATATGAACAGTATTAAAGAGCCACAGTCAAGACTAAGGAAGTGGACGACAGTGGACAGCATTTCTGT
GAACACATCTTTGGATCAAAACTCCAGCAAACATGGTGCTATTTCAAGTGGTTTCAGGCTGGAAGAGTCT
CCATTTGTTCCCTATGACTTTATGAACAGCAGTACTTCACCAGCCAGTCCTCCAGGTTCAATAGGAGATG
GCTGGCCACGTGCCAAATCGCCTAACGGCTCTAGCAGTGTTAATTGGCCACCAGAATTTCGTCCTGGTGA
GCCATGGAAAGGTTATCCAAACATTGACCCTGAAACTGACCCTTACGTCACTCCTGGCAGTGTCATAAAC
AATCTTTCAATTAATACTGTGCGGGAAGTTGACCACCTCAGGGACAGGAACAGTGGGTCATCCTCATCCT
TGAACACCACGCTGCCTTCAACTAGTGCCTGGTCATCCATTCGTGCCTCCAACTACAACGTTCCCCTCAG
CAGTACAGCACAAAGCACTTCAGCCAGAAATAGTGATTCCAAATTGACATGGTCTCCTGGTTCAGTTACA
AACACCTCTCTGGCTCATGAGCTGTGGAAGGTCCCTTTGCCACCTAAAAACATCACTGCTCCGTCCCGCC
CACCTCCGGGACTGACTGGTCAGAAGCCACCCTTGTCTACGTGGGATAATTCTCCCCTTCGTATAGGTGG
AGGATGGGGAAATTCTGACGCCAGATATACCCCAGGTTCCAGCTGGGGTGAGAGCAGCTCAGGGAGAATA
ACAAATTGGCTTGTTCTAAAAAACCTTACACCTCAGATCGATGGCTCAACTCTGCGCACTCTGTGCATGC
AGCACGGCCCGCTGATCACATTCCACCTGAACCTCCCTCACGGAAATGCTCTGGTCCGCTACAGTTCAAA
AGAAGAGGTAGTGGAGGCACAAAAGTCTCTGCACATGTGTGTACTGGGGAACACTACTATTCTTGCTGAG
TTTGCCAGTGAAGAGGAGATCAGTCGTTTCTTTGCACAAAGCCAGTCTCTGACCCCTTCTCCCGGCTGGC
AGTCTCTCGGGTCCAGCCAGAGCCGGCTGGGCTCCCTCGACTGTTCCCACTCATTCTCCAGCCGGACCGA
TCTCAATCACTGGAATGGTGCTGGGCTGTCGGGAACTAACTGTGGAGACCTTCACGGCACTTCACTCTGG
GGGACCCCGCATTATTCCACAAGCCTGTGGGGTCCCCCAAGCAGCAGCGACCCCCGAGGAATTAGCAGCC
CATCTCCCATTAACGCTTTTCTTTCTGTTGACCACCTGGGTGGGGGTGGAGAGTCCATGTAATGATCTAG
AGGGCCCGCGGTTCGAAGGTAAGCCTATCCCTAACCCTCTCCTCGGTCTCGATTCTACGCGTACCGGTCA
TCATCACCATCACCATTGAGTTTAAACCCGCTGATCAGCCTCGACTGTGCCTTCTAAGGCCTGAGCTCGC
TGATCAGCCTCGATCGAGGATCCAGACATGATAAGATACATTGATGAGTTTGGACAAACCACAACTAGAA
TGCAGTGAAAAAAATGCTTTATTTGTGAAATTTGTGATGCTATTGCTTTATTTGTAACCATTATAAGCTG
CAATAAACAAGTTAACAACAACAATTGCATTCATTTTATGTTTCAGGTTCAGGGGGAGGTGTGGGAGGTT
TTTTAAAGCAAGTAAAACCTCTACAAATGTGGTATGGCTGATTATGATCAGTCGACCGATGCCCTTGAGA
GCCTTCAACCCAGTCAGCTCCTTCCGGTGGGCGCGGGGCATGACTATCGTCGCCGCACTTATGACTGTCT
TCTTTATCATGCAACTCGTAGGACAGGTGCCGGCAGCGCTCTGGGTCATTTTCGGCGAGGACCGCTTTCG
CTGGAGCGCGACGATGATCGGCCTGTCGCTTGCGGTATTCGGAATCTTGCACGCCCTCGCTCAAGCCTTC
GTCACTGGTCCCGCCACCAAACGTTTCGGCGAGAAGCAGGCCATTATCGCCGGCATGGCGGCCGACGCGC
TGGGCTACGTCTTGCTGGCGTTCGCGACGCGAGGCTGGATGGCCTTCCCCATTATGATTCTTCTCGCTTC
CGGCGGCATCGGGATGCCCGCGTTGCAGGCCATGCTGTCCAGGCAGGTAGATGACGACCATCAGGGACAG
CTTCAAGGATCGCTCGCGGCTCTTACCAGCCAGCAAAAGGCCAGGAACCGTAAAAAGGCCGCGTTGCTGG
CGTTTTTCCATAGGCTCCGCCCCCCTGACGAGCATCACAAAAATCGACGCTCAAGTCAGAGGTGGCGAAA
CCCGACAGGACTATAAAGATACCAGGCGTTTCCCCCTGGAAGCTCCCTCGTGCGCTCTCCTGTTCCGACC
CTGCCGCTTACCGGATACCTGTCCGCCTTTCTCCCTTCGGGAAGCGTGGCGCTTTCTCAATGCTCACGCT
GTAGGTATCTCAGTTCGGTGTAGGTCGTTCGCTCCAAGCTGGGCTGTGTGCACGAACCCCCCGTTCAGCC
CGACCGCTGCGCCTTATCCGGTAACTATCGTCTTGAGTCCAACCCGGTAAGACACGACTTATCGCCACTG
GCAGCAGCCACTGGTAACAGGATTAGCAGAGCGAGGTATGTAGGCGGTGCTACAGAGTTCTTGAAGTGGT
GGCCTAACTACGGCTACACTAGAAGGACAGTATTTGGTATCTGCGCTCTGCTGAAGCCAGTTACCTTCGG
AAAAAGAGTTGGTAGCTCTTGATCCGGCAAACAAACCACCGCTGGTAGCGGTGGTTTTTTTGTTTGCAAG
CAGCAGATTACGCGCAGAAAAAAAGGATCTCAAGAAGATCCTTTGATCTTTTCTACGGGGTCTGACGCTC
AGTGGAACGAAAACTCACGTTAAGGGATTTTGGTCATGAGATTATCAAAAAGGATCTTCACCTAGATCCT
TTTAAATTAAAAATGAAGTTTTAAATCAATCTAAAGTATATATGAGTAAACTTGGTCTGACAGTTACCAA
TGCTTAATCAGTGAGGCACCTATCTCAGCGATCTGTCTATTTCGTTCATCCATAGTTGCCTGACTCCCCG
TCGTGTAGATAACTACGATACGGGAGGGCTTACCATCTGGCCCCAGTGCTGCAATGATACCGCGAGACCC
ACGCTCACCGGCTCCAGATTTATCAGCAATAAACCAGCCAGCCGGAAGGGCCGAGCGCAGAAGTGGTCCT
GCAACTTTATCCGCCTCCATCCAGTCTATTAATTGTTGCCGGGAAGCTAGAGTAAGTAGTTCGCCAGTTA
ATAGTTTGCGCAACGTTGTTGCCATTGCTGCAGGCATCGTGGTGTCACGCTCGTCGTTTGGTATGGCTTC
ATTCAGCTCCGGTTCCCAACGATCAAGGCGAGTTACATGATCCCCCATGTTGTGCAAAAAAGCGGTTAGC
TCCTTCGGTCCTCCGATCGTTGTCAGAAGTAAGTTGGCCGCAGTGTTATCACTCATGGTTATGGCAGCAC
TGCATAATTCTCTTACTGTCATGCCATCCGTAAGATGCTTTTCTGTGACTGGTGAGTACTCAACCAAGTC
ATTCTGAGAATAGTGTATGCGGCGACCGAGTTGCTCTTGCCCGGCGTCAACACGGGATAATACCGCGCCA
CATAGCAGAACTTTAAAAGTGCTCATCATTGGAAAACGTTCTTCGGGGCGAAAACTCTCAAGGATCTTAC
CGCTGTTGAGATCCAGTTCGATGTAACCCACTCGTGCACCCAACTGATCTTCAGCATCTTTTACTTTCAC
CAGCGTTTCTGGGTGAGCAAAAACAGGAAGGCAAAATGCCGCAAAAAAGGGAATAAGGGCGACACGGAAA
TGTTGAATACTCATACTCTTCCTTTTTCAATATTATTGAAGCATTTATCAGGGTTATTGTCTCATGAGCG
GATACATATTTGAATGTATTTAGAAAAATAAACAAATAGGGGTTCCGCGCACATTTCCCCGAAAAGTGCC
ACCTGACGTCTAAGAAACCATTATTATCATGACATTAACCTATAAAAATAGGCGTATCACGAGGCCCTTT
CGT
